>Addgene plasmid #41475 | TAL-3TT4 | depositor partial sequence | sequence record 55344 | TAL-3TT4 sequence 256 bps
GAATGCAGCCAGGCACACGGGCTTACTCCCGATCAAGTTGTGGCCATTGCCAGCAACGGTGGAGGGAAAC
AAGCATTGGAGACTGTCCAACGGCTCCTTCCCGTGTTGTGTCAAGCCCACGGTTTGACCCCTGCACAAGT
GGTCGCCATCGCCTCCAACGGTGGCGGTAAGCAGGCCCTGGAAACAGTGCAGCGCCTGCTGCCTGTGCTG
TGCCAGGATCATGGACTGACCCCAGACCAGGTTGTCGCCTGCATTC
