>Addgene plasmid #41475 | TAL-3TT4 | addgene partial sequence | sequence record 55891 | M13_pUC_fwd
TCGAGCTCGGTACCTCGCGAATGCATCTAGATATTTGGGAATGCAGGCGACAACCTGGTCTGGGGTCAGT
CCATGATCCTGGCACAGCACAGGCAGCAGGCGCTGCACTGTTTCCAGGGCCTGCTTACCGCCACCGTTGG
AGGCGATGGCGACCACTTGTGCAGGGGTCAAACCGTGGGCTTGACACAACACGGGAAGGAGCCGTTGGAC
AGTCTCCAATGCTTGTTTCCCTCCACCGTTGCTGGCAATGGCCACAACTTGATCGGGAGTAAGCCCGTGT
GCCTGGCTGCATTCATTTGGATCGGATCCCGGGCCCGTCGACTGCAGAGGCCTGCATGCAAGCTTGGCGT
AATCATGGTCATAGCTGTTTCCTGTGTGAAATTGTTATCCGCTCACAATTCCACACAACATACGAGCCGG
AAGCATAAAGTGTAAAGCCTGGGGTGCCTAATGAGTGAGCTAACTCACATTAATTGCGTTGCGCTCACTG
CCCGCTTTCCAGTCGGGAAACCTGTCGTGCCAGCTGCATTAATGAATCGGCCAACGCGCGGGGAGAGGCG
GTTTGCGTATTGGGCGCTCTTCCGCTTCCTCGCTCACTGACTCGCTGCGCTCGGTCGTTCGGCTGCGGCG
AGCGGTATCAGCTCACTCAAAGGCGGTAATACGGTTATCCACAGAATCAGGGGATAACGCAGGAAAGAAC
ATGTGAGCAAAAGGCCAGCAAAAGGCCAGGAACCGTAAAAAGGCCGCGTTGCTGGCGTTTTTCCATAGGC
TCCGCCCCCCTGACGAGCATCACAAAAATCGACGCTCAAGTCAGAGGTGGCGAAACCCGACAGGACTATA
AAGATACCAGGCGTTTCCCCCTGGAAGCTCCCTCGTGCGCTCTCCTGTTCCGACCCTGCCGCTTACCGGA
TACCTGTCCGCCTTTCTCCCTTCGG
