[The description below was written by a language model from this plasmid's Addgene catalogue record.]
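Description:
TAL-3TT4 is a small bacterial cloning plasmid that stores one synthetic building block for assembling transcription activator-like effector (TALE) genes by ligation-independent cloning. The backbone is described only as a custom PCR cloning vector of about 2.96 kb. It is maintained at high copy number in E. coli under ampicillin selection. The record does not name the origin of replication or give a feature map, so the backbone's regulatory elements are not documented. The use of standard M13/pUC forward and reverse sequencing primers shows that the insert is flanked by those common priming sites, as in typical pUC-type cloning vectors.

The insert, 3TT4, is a synthetic fragment of about 256 bp. The record does not explain the name. That size is consistent with a short unit of roughly two TALE repeats, and the name plausibly encodes a position within the assembly scheme (3 to 4) together with the target bases recognised (T, T), but this is an interpretation and not a stated fact. No promoter, tag, reporter or expression cassette is listed, and the plasmid appears to be a source of a DNA part and not an expression construct.

According to the associated publication, plasmids of this type form a library of pre-made repeat modules. These modules are joined in a defined order through ligation-independent cloning to build custom TALE DNA-binding arrays at high throughput. Such arrays are usually fused to nuclease or activator domains for genome editing or gene regulation. TAL-3TT4 would be used together with the other members of the library and not on its own.
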