Addgene plasmid #41475: TAL-3TT4
Depositing lab: Veit Hornung. Depositing organization: Universitaetsklinikum Bonn. Publication: A ligation-independent cloning technique for high-throughput assembly of transcription activator-like effector genes. Schmid-Burgk JL, Schmidt T, Kaiser V, Honing K, Hornung V. Nat Biotechnol. 2012 Dec 16. doi: 10.1038/nbt.2460. PubMed 23242165.
Backbone
  Vector backbone: Custom backbone
  Backbone size w/o insert (bp): 2961
  Vector type: PCR Cloning Vector
Growth in bacteria
  Bacterial resistance: Ampicillin, 100 μg/mL
  Growth temperature: 37°C
  Growth strain: DH10B
  Copy number: High Copy
Gene/Insert
  Gene/Insert name: 3TT4
  Species: Synthetic
  Insert size (bp): 256
  Cloning method: Unknown
  Sequencing primers: 5′ M13_pUC_fwd; 3′ M13_pUC_rev
Terms and licenses: Academic/Nonprofit Terms; Industry Terms: Not Available to Industry
How to cite: TAL-3TT4 was a gift from Veit Hornung (Addgene plasmid # 41475 ; http://n2t.net/addgene:41475 ; RRID:Addgene_41475)
